>Addgene plasmid #174089 | pLVX-SRRM2-mCherry | addgene full sequence | sequence record 342265 | Addgene NGS Result
ATGACCGAGTACAAGCCCACGGTGCGCCTCGCCACCCGCGACGACGTCCCCAGGGCCGTACGCACCCTCG
CCGCCGCGTTCGCCGACTACCCCGCCACGCGCCACACCGTCGATCCGGACCGCCACATCGAGCGGGTCAC
CGAGCTGCAAGAACTCTTCCTCACGCGCGTCGGGCTCGACATCGGCAAGGTGTGGGTCGCGGACGACGGC
GCCGCGGTGGCGGTCTGGACCACGCCGGAGAGCGTCGAAGCGGGGGCGGTGTTCGCCGAGATCGGCCCGC
GCATGGCCGAGTTGAGCGGTTCCCGGCTGGCCGCGCAGCAACAGATGGAAGGCCTCCTGGCGCCGCACCG
GCCCAAGGAGCCCGCGTGGTTCCTGGCCACCGTCGGCGTCTCGCCCGACCACCAGGGCAAGGGTCTGGGC
AGCGCCGTCGTGCTCCCCGGAGTGGAGGCGGCCGAGCGCGCCGGGGTGCCCGCCTTCCTGGAGACCTCCG
CGCCCCGCAACCTCCCCTTCTACGAGCGGCTCGGCTTCACCGTCACCGCCGACGTCGAGGTGCCCGAAGG
ACCGCGCACCTGGTGCATGACCCGCAAGCCCGGTGCCTGACGGGCGCGTCTGGAACAATCAACCTCTGGA
TTACAAAATTTGTGAAAGATTGACTGGTATTCTTAACTATGTTGCTCCTTTTACGCTATGTGGATACGCT
GCTTTAATGCCTTTGTATCATGCTATTGCTTCCCGTATGGCTTTCATTTTCTCCTCCTTGTATAAATCCT
GGTTGCTGTCTCTTTATGAGGAGTTGTGGCCCGTTGTCAGGCAACGTGGCGTGGTGTGCACTGTGTTTGC
TGACGCAACCCCCACTGGTTGGGGCATTGCCACCACCTGTCAGCTCCTTTCCGGGACTTTCGCTTTCCCC
CTCCCTATTGCCACGGCGGAACTCATCGCCGCCTGCCTTGCCCGCTGCTGGACAGGGGCTCGGCTGTTGG
GCACTGACAATTCCGTGGTGTTGTCGGGGAAGCTGACGTCCTTTCCATGGCTGCTCGCCTGTGTTGCCAC
CTGGATTCTGCGCGGGACGTCCTTCTGCTACGTCCCTTCGGCCCTCAATCCAGCGGACCTTCCTTCCCGC
GGCCTGCTGCCGGCTCTGCGGCCTCTTCCGCGTCTTCGCCTTCGCCCTCAGACGAGTCGGATCTCCCTTT
GGGCCGCCTCCCCGCCTGGAATTAATTCTGCAGTCGAGACCTAGAAAAACATGGAGCAATCACAAGTAGC
AATACAGCAGCTACCAATGCTGATTGTGCCTGGCTAGAAGCACAAGAGGAGGAGGAGGTGGGTTTTCCAG
TCACACCTCAGGTACCTTTAAGACCAATGACTTACAAGGCAGCTGTAGATCTTAGCCACTTTTTAAAAGA
AAAGAGGGGACTGGAAGGGCTAATTCACTCCCAACGAAGACAAGATATCCTTGATCTGTGGATCTACCAC
ACACAAGGCTACTTCCCTGATTAGCAGAACTACACACCAGGGCCAGGGGTCAGATATCCACTGACCTTTG
GATGGTGCTACAAGCTAGTACCAGTTGAGCCAGATAAGGTAGAAGAGGCCAATAAAGGAGAGAACACCAG
CTTGTTACACCCTGTGAGCCTGCATGGGATGGATGACCCGGAGAGAGAAGTGTTAGAGTGGAGGTTTGAC
AGCCGCCTAGCATTTCATCACGTGGCCCGAGAGCTGCATCCGGAGTACTTCAAGAACTGCTGATATCGAG
CTTGCTACAAGGGACTTTCCGCTGGGGACTTTCCAGGGAGGCGTGGCCTGGGCGGGACTGGGGAGTGGCG
AGCCCTCAGATCCTGCATATAAGCAGCTGCTTTTTGCCTGTACTGGGTCTCTCTGGTTAGACCAGATCTG
AGCCTGGGAGCTCTCTGGCTAACTAGGGAACCCACTGCTTAAGCCTCAATAAAGCTTGCCTTGAGTGCTT
CAAGTAGTGTGTGCCCGTCTGTTGTGTGACTCTGGTAACTAGAGATCCCTCAGACCCTTTTAGTCAGTGT
GGAAAATCTCTAGCAGTAGTAGTTCATGTCATCTTATTATTCAGTATTTATAACTTGCAAAGAAATGAAT
ATCAGAGAGTGAGAGGCCTTGACATTGCTAGCGTTTACCGTCGACCTCTAGCTAGAGCTTGGCGTAATCA
TGGTCATAGCTGTTTCCTGTGTGAAATTGTTATCCGCTCACAATTCCACACAACATACGAGCCGGAAGCA
TAAAGTGTAAAGCCTGGGGTGCCTAATGAGTGAGCTAACTCACATTAATTGCGTTGCGCTCACTGCCCGC
TTTCCAGTCGGGAAACCTGTCGTGCCAGCTGCATTAATGAATCGGCCAACGCGCGGGGAGAGGCGGTTTG
CGTATTGGGCGCTCTTCCGCTTCCTCGCTCACTGACTCGCTGCGCTCGGTCGTTCGGCTGCGGCGAGCGG
TATCAGCTCACTCAAAGGCGGTAATACGGTTATCCACAGAATCAGGGGATAACGCAGGAAAGAACATGTG
AGCAAAAGGCCAGCAAAAGGCCAGGAACCGTAAAAAGGCCGCGTTGCTGGCGTTTTTCCATAGGCTCCGC
CCCCCTGACGAGCATCACAAAAATCGACGCTCAAGTCAGAGGTGGCGAAACCCGACAGGACTATAAAGAT
ACCAGGCGTTTCCCCCTGGAAGCTCCCTCGTGCGCTCTCCTGTTCCGACCCTGCCGCTTACCGGATACCT
GTCCGCCTTTCTCCCTTCGGGAAGCGTGGCGCTTTCTCATAGCTCACGCTGTAGGTATCTCAGTTCGGTG
TAGGTCGTTCGCTCCAAGCTGGGCTGTGTGCACGAACCCCCCGTTCAGCCCGACCGCTGCGCCTTATCCG
GTAACTATCGTCTTGAGTCCAACCCGGTAAGACACGACTTATCGCCACTGGCAGCAGCCACTGGTAACAG
GATTAGCAGAGCGAGGTATGTAGGCGGTGCTACAGAGTTCTTGAAGTGGTGGCCTAACTACGGCTACACT
AGAAGAACAGTATTTGGTATCTGCGCTCTGCTGAAGCCAGTTACCTTCGGAAAAAGAGTTGGTAGCTCTT
GATCCGGCAAACAAACCACCGCTGGTAGCGGTGGTTTTTTTGTTTGCAAGCAGCAGATTACGCGCAGAAA
AAAAGGATCTCAAGAAGATCCTTTGATCTTTTCTACGGGGTCTGACGCTCAGTGGAACGAAAACTCACGT
TAAGGGATTTTGGTCATGAGATTATCAAAAAGGATCTTCACCTAGATCCTTTTAAATTAAAAATGAAGTT
TTAAATCAATCTAAAGTATATATGAGTAAACTTGGTCTGACAGTTACCAATGCTTAATCAGTGAGGCACC
TATCTCAGCGATCTGTCTATTTCGTTCATCCATAGTTGCCTGACTCCCCGTCGTGTAGATAACTACGATA
CGGGAGGGCTTACCATCTGGCCCCAGTGCTGCAATGATACCGCGAGACCCACGCTCACCGGCTCCAGATT
TATCAGCAATAAACCAGCCAGCCGGAAGGGCCGAGCGCAGAAGTGGTCCTGCAACTTTATCCGCCTCCAT
CCAGTCTATTAATTGTTGCCGGGAAGCTAGAGTAAGTAGTTCGCCAGTTAATAGTTTGCGCAACGTTGTT
GCCATTGCTACAGGCATCGTGGTGTCACGCTCGTCGTTTGGTATGGCTTCATTCAGCTCCGGTTCCCAAC
GATCAAGGCGAGTTACATGATCCCCCATGTTGTGCAAAAAAGCGGTTAGCTCCTTCGGTCCTCCGATCGT
TGTCAGAAGTAAGTTGGCCGCAGTGTTATCACTCATGGTTATGGCAGCACTGCATAATTCTCTTACTGTC
ATGCCATCCGTAAGATGCTTTTCTGTGACTGGTGAGTACTCAACCAAGTCATTCTGAGAATAGTGTATGC
GGCGACCGAGTTGCTCTTGCCCGGCGTCAATACGGGATAATACCGCGCCACATAGCAGAACTTTAAAAGT
GCTCATCATTGGAAAACGTTCTTCGGGGCGAAAACTCTCAAGGATCTTACCGCTGTTGAGATCCAGTTCG
ATGTAACCCACTCGTGCACCCAACTGATCTTCAGCATCTTTTACTTTCACCAGCGTTTCTGGGTGAGCAA
AAACAGGAAGGCAAAATGCCGCAAAAAAGGGAATAAGGGCGACACGGAAATGTTGAATACTCATACTCTT
CCTTTTTCAATATTATTGAAGCATTTATCAGGGTTATTGTCTCATGAGCGGATACATATTTGAATGTATT
TAGAAAAATAAACAAATAGGGGTTCCGCGCACATTTCCCCGAAAAGTGCCACCTGACGTCGACGGATCGG
GAGATCAACTTGTTTATTGCAGCTTATAATGGTTACAAATAAAGCAATAGCATCACAAATTTCACAAATA
AAGCATTTTTTTCACTGCATTCTAGTTGTGGTTTGTCCAAACTCATCAATGTATCTTATCATGTCTGGAT
CAACTGGATAACTCAAGCTAACCAAAATCATCCCAAACTTCCCACCCCATACCCTATTACCACTGCCAAT
TACCTGTGGTTTCATTTACTCTAAACCTGTGATTCCTCTGAATTATTTTCATTTTAAAGAAATTGTATTT
GTTAAATATGTACTACAAACTTAGTAGTTGGAAGGGCTAATTCACTCCCAAAGAAGACAAGATATCCTTG
ATCTGTGGATCTACCACACACAAGGCTACTTCCCTGATTAGCAGAACTACACACCAGGGCCAGGGGTCAG
ATATCCACTGACCTTTGGATGGTGCTACAAGCTAGTACCAGTTGAGCCAGATAAGGTAGAAGAGGCCAAT
AAAGGAGAGAACACCAGCTTGTTACACCCTGTGAGCCTGCATGGGATGGATGACCCGGAGAGAGAAGTGT
TAGAGTGGAGGTTTGACAGCCGCCTAGCATTTCATCACGTGGCCCGAGAGCTGCATCCGGAGTACTTCAA
GAACTGCTGATATCGAGCTTGCTACAAGGGACTTTCCGCTGGGGACTTTCCAGGGAGGCGTGGCCTGGGC
GGGACTGGGGAGTGGCGAGCCCTCAGATCCTGCATATAAGCAGCTGCTTTTTGCCTGTACTGGGTCTCTC
TGGTTAGACCAGATCTGAGCCTGGGAGCTCTCTGGCTAACTAGGGAACCCACTGCTTAAGCCTCAATAAA
GCTTGCCTTGAGTGCTTCAAGTAGTGTGTGCCCGTCTGTTGTGTGACTCTGGTAACTAGAGATCCCTCAG
ACCCTTTTAGTCAGTGTGGAAAATCTCTAGCAGTGGCGCCCGAACAGGGACTTGAAAGCGAAAGGGAAAC
CAGAGGAGCTCTCTCGACGCAGGACTCGGCTTGCTGAAGCGCGCACGGCAAGAGGCGAGGGGCGGCGACT
GGTGAGTACGCCAAAAATTTTGACTAGCGGAGGCTAGAAGGAGAGAGATGGGTGCGAGAGCGTCAGTATT
AAGCGGGGGAGAATTAGATCGCGATGGGAAAAAATTCGGTTAAGGCCAGGGGGAAAGAAAAAATATAAAT
TAAAACATATAGTATGGGCAAGCAGGGAGCTAGAACGATTCGCAGTTAATCCTGGCCTGTTAGAAACATC
AGAAGGCTGTAGACAAATACTGGGACAGCTACAACCATCCCTTCAGACAGGATCAGAAGAACTTAGATCA
TTATATAATACAGTAGCAACCCTCTATTGTGTGCATCAAAGGATAGAGATAAAAGACACCAAGGAAGCTT
TAGACAAGATAGAGGAAGAGCAAAACAAAAGTAAGACCACCGCACAGCAAGCGGCCGGCCGCTGATCTTC
AGACCTGGAGGAGGAGATATGAGGGACAATTGGAGAAGTGAATTATATAAATATAAAGTAGTAAAAATTG
AACCATTAGGAGTAGCACCCACCAAGGCAAAGAGAAGAGTGGTGCAGAGAGAAAAAAGAGCAGTGGGAAT
AGGAGCTTTGTTCCTTGGGTTCTTGGGAGCAGCAGGAAGCACTATGGGCGCAGCGTCAATGACGCTGACG
GTACAGGCCAGACAATTATTGTCTGGTATAGTGCAGCAGCAGAACAATTTGCTGAGGGCTATTGAGGCGC
AACAGCATCTGTTGCAACTCACAGTCTGGGGCATCAAGCAGCTCCAGGCAAGAATCCTGGCTGTGGAAAG
ATACCTAAAGGATCAACAGCTCCTGGGGATTTGGGGTTGCTCTGGAAAACTCATTTGCACCACTGCTGTG
CCTTGGAATGCTAGTTGGAGTAATAAATCTCTGGAACAGATTTGGAATCACACGACCTGGATGGAGTGGG
ACAGAGAAATTAACAATTACACAAGCTTAATACACTCCTTAATTGAAGAATCGCAAAACCAGCAAGAAAA
GAATGAACAAGAATTATTGGAATTAGATAAATGGGCAAGTTTGTGGAATTGGTTTAACATAACAAATTGG
CTGTGGTATATAAAATTATTCATAATGATAGTAGGAGGCTTGGTAGGTTTAAGAATAGTTTTTGCTGTAC
TTTCTATAGTGAATAGAGTTAGGCAGGGATATTCACCATTATCGTTTCAGACCCACCTCCCAACCCCGAG
GGGACCCGACAGGCCCGAAGGAATAGAAGAAGAAGGTGGAGAGAGAGACAGAGACAGATCCATTCGATTA
GTGAACGGATCTCGACGGTATCGCCTTTAAAAGAAAAGGGGGGATTGGGGGGTACAGTGCAGGGGAAAGA
ATAGTAGACATAATAGCAACAGACATACAAACTAAAGAATTACAAAAACAAATTACAAAAATTCAAAATT
TTCGGGTTTATTACAGGGACAGCAGAGATCCAGTTTATCGATGAGGCCCTTTCGTCTTCACTCGAGTTTA
CTCCCTATCAGTGATAGAGAACGTATGTCGAGTTTACTCCCTATCAGTGATAGAGAACGATGTCGAGTTT
ACTCCCTATCAGTGATAGAGAACGTATGTCGAGTTTACTCCCTATCAGTGATAGAGAACGTATGTCGAGT
TTACTCCCTATCAGTGATAGAGAACGTATGTCGAGTTTATCCCTATCAGTGATAGAGAACGTATGTCGAG
TTTACTCCCTATCAGTGATAGAGAACGTATGTCGAGGTAGGCGTGTACGGTGGGAGGCCTATATAAGCAG
AGCTCGTTTAGTGAACCGTCAGATCGCCTGGAGAAGGATCCGCCACCATGTACAACGGGATCGGGCTGCC
GACGCCCCGGGGCAGCGGCACCAACGGCTACGTCCAGCGCAACCTGTCCCTGGTGCGGGGCCGCCGGGGT
GAGCGGCCTGACTACAAGGGAGAGGAGGAACTGCGGCGCCTGGAGGCTGCCCTGGTGAAGCGGCCTAATC
CTGACATCCTGGACCACGAGCGCAAGCGGCGCGTCGAGCTGCGATGCCTCGAGCTGGAGGAGATGATGGA
AGAGCAGGGGTACGAGGAACAGCAAATTCAGGAAAAAGTGGCGACCTTTCGACTCATGTTGCTGGAGAAG
GATGTGAACCCTGGGGGCAAGGAGGAGACCCCAGGGCAGAGGCCAGCGGTCACGGAGACTCACCAGTTGG
CAGAATTAAATGAGAAGAAGAATGAAAGACTCCGTGCTGCCTTTGGCATCAGTGATTCTTACGTAGATGG
CAGCTCTTTTGATCCTCAGCGTCGTGCCCGAGAAGCTAAACAACCAGCTCCTGAGCCTCCCAAACCTTAC
AGCCTTGTTCGGGAGTCTAGCAGTTCTCGCTCACCAACCCCAAAGCAGAAGAAGAAGAAAAAGAAGAAAG
ATAGAGGACGCAGGTCAGAGAGCAGCTCTCCTCGACGGGAGAGAAAGAAAAGCTCAAAGAAGAAGAAGCA
CAGGTCAGAATCTGAGTCCAAGAAACGTAAGCATAGGTCTCCCACTCCAAAGAGCAAACGTAAATCTAAG
GACAAAAAGCGAAAGCGGTCTCGAAGTACAACACCAGCCCCCAAGAGCCGCCGGGCCCACCGTTCAACTT
CTGCTGACTCTGCTTCCTCCTCCGATACTTCCCGCAGTCGGTCTCGAAGTGCTGCAGCTAAAACTCATAC
AACTGCCTTGGCTGGGCGAAGTCCTTCCCCTGCTTCAGGGCGACGCGGGGAGGGAGATGCGCCTTTCAGT
GAACCAGGTACTACCAGCACACAACGGCCTAGTAGCCCGGAGACTGCTACGAAACAGCCTAGCAGCCCTT
ATGAAGACAAAGATAAAGACAAGAAGGAGAAATCTGCAACTCGACCTAGCCCCTCTCCGGAAAGGAGCAG
CACAGGCCCAGAACCACCTGCTCCCACTCCGCTCCTTGCTGAGCGACATGGCGGCTCCCCACAACCCCTT
GCAACCACCCCCTTAAGCCAGGAGCCAGTGAACCCCCCATCTGAGGCCTCTCCAACTCGGGACCGTTCAC
CACCTAAGTCTCCCGAGAAACTTCCCCAGTCTTCTTCCTCAGAGAGCAGCCCACCATCCCCTCAACCTAC
CAAAGTTTCTCGGCATGCCAGCTCTTCCCCAGAAAGTCCTAAACCTGCTCCAGCTCCAGGGTCCCACCGA
GAGATTTCTTCTTCTCCCACATCTAAGAATCGCTCACATGGCCGAGCAAAACGGGATAAATCACATTCTC
ATACCCCCTCCCGTAGGATGGGGAGGTCCCGTAGCCCTGCCACCGCTAAGAGAGGGCGATCTCGGTCTCG
AACCCCTACCAAGAGAGGTCATTCTCGATCCCGATCTCCCCAGTGGCGTAGGTCCAGGTCTGCACAGAGG
TGGGGAAGATCTAGAAGCCCCCAGCGACGTGGCCGCTCTAGGTCTCCTCAGCGACCAGGCTGGTCTAGGA
GCAGAAATACCCAGAGAAGAGGCAGGTCTAGGTCAGCAAGGCGAGGGAGGTCCCACTCTAGATCCCCAGC
CACTAGGGGTAGATCTCGTTCTAGAACACCAGCCCGCCGGGGCAGGTCCCGCTCTAGAACACCTGCCAGG
CGGAGATCACGATCCAGAACTCCCACCAGGCGTAGGTCTCGGTCTAGAACACCAGCCCGGAGGGGCAGGT
CTCGGTCTAGAACACCTGCTAGGCGCAGATCTAGGACCCGATCACCAGTACGACGCAGGTCTCGTAGTAG
ATCACCAGCCAGGAGAAGTGGCAGGTCACGCTCTAGAACCCCAGCTAGACGTGGCCGCTCACGCTCCAGA
ACCCCAGCCAGACGTGGCCGCTCACGCTCTAGAACCCCAGCTAGACGCAGTGGTCGCTCACGCTCCAGAA
CACCAGCCAGGAGAGGGAGGTCTCGGTCTAGGACACCAAGACGAGGAAGATCCCGCAGTAGAAGCTTAGT
TAGACGTGGAAGATCTCACTCTAGAACACCTCAAAGAAGAGGCAGATCTGGCTCATCTTCAGAGCGGAAA
AACAAATCCAGAACATCTCAAAGAAGAAGCAGGTCCAATTCAAGCCCAGAAATGAAGAAATCTCGCATTT
CTTCAAGGCGGAGCAGGTCTCTCTCTTCACCACGGTCCAAAGCAAAATCTCGCTTGTCTTTGAGGCGCAG
CCTTTCAGGGTCTTCCCCATGCCCTAAACAAAAGTCACAGACACCACCCAGGCGCAGTCGCTCTGGATCC
TCCCAACCTAAAGCTAAATCTAGAACGCCACCCAGACGCAGTCGCTCCAGTTCTTCTCCGCCACCTAAAC
AGAAATCTAAGACACCATCAAGACAAAGTCATTCCAGTTCATCTCCTCATCCTAAAGTGAAATCTGGAAC
ACCACCGAGGCAAGGGTCCATAACAAGTCCCCAGGCCAATGAGCAATCTGTAACGCCACAGAGACGGAGC
TGTTTTGAATCATCACCTGACCCTGAGTTGAAATCTAGGACCCCTTCTAGACATAGCTGCTCAGGGTCCT
CTCCTCCTAGAGTGAAATCTAGCACACCTCCCAGACAGAGCCCATCTAGGTCATCATCTCCACAACCCAA
AGTGAAGGCAATAATATCACCAAGACAAAGAAGCCATTCTGGCTCCTCTTCTCCAAGTCCTAGTAGGGTG
ACGTCGAGAACAACTCCACGGCGAAGCAGATCAGTATCTCCCTGCTCCAATGTGGAATCCAGATTGTTGC
CAAGATACAGTCATTCTGGGTCCTCCTCACCAGATACCAAAGTGAAACCTGAAACACCGCCAAGACAAAG
TCACTCAGGGTCTATTTCACCATACCCCAAAGTAAAGGCCCAAACTCCACCGGGGCCAAGTCTTTCTGGA
TCAAAGTCACCATGTCCCCAAGAGAAGTCTAAAGACTCACTAGTTCAAAGTTGCCCTGGATCCCTCTCTC
TCTGTGCAGGAGTAAAATCTAGCACACCACCAGGCGAGAGCTATTTTGGTGTCTCATCTCTGCAACTGAA
AGGACAATCTCAAACTTCACCAGACCACAGATCTGATACTTCAAGTCCAGAAGTGAGACAGAGTCATTCA
GAATCACCATCTCTGCAGAGCAAATCTCAAACATCACCTAAGGGAGGTCGGTCCAGGTCTTCATCTCCAG
TCACTGAGCTGGCATCCAGATCTCCAATAAGACAAGATAGAGGTGAGTTCTCAGCGAGTCCTATGTTGAA
ATCTGGAATGTCTCCTGAGCAGAGCAGGTTCCAGTCTGACTCTTCTTCATATCCTACAGTGGACTCGAAT
TCTCTCTTGGGGCAGAGTAGATTGGAGACTGCTGAATCAAAAGAGAAAATGGCCTTACCCCCTCAGGAGG
ATGCTACTGCATCACCTCCTAGACAGAAAGACAAATTTAGTCCCTTTCCAGTACAGGATAGGCCTGAGTC
TTCACTGGTATTCAAAGACACACTTAGAACCCCGCCAAGGGAAAGAAGTGGTGCTGGGTCATCTCCAGAA
ACAAAAGAGCAAAATAGTGCATTGCCTACGTCAAGCCAAGATGAAGAGTTAATGGAGGTGGTAGAGAAGT
CTGAAGAACCCGCAGGCCAAATCCTGTCTCATTTGTCTTCAGAACTTAAAGAAATGTCCACAAGTAACTT
TGAATCATCTCCTGAAGTAGAAGAAAGGCCTGCTGTGTCTTTGACTCTTGATCAGAGCCAGTCACAGGCT
TCTTTGGAAGCAGTAGAAGTCCCTTCAATGGCCTCATCTTGGGGTGGGCCACATTTTTCTCCAGAACATA
AAGAACTGTCTAACTCCCCACTCAGGGAGAACAGCTTTGGATCACCTTTAGAATTTAGAAACTCAGGCCC
ACTTGGTACAGAAATGAATACTGGATTTTCTTCTGAGGTTAAAGAAGATTTGAATGGACCGTTTCTTAAT
CAGCTGGAAACAGATCCATCTCTAGACATGAAAGAACAATCGACAAGATCCTCTGGACACAGCAGTTCTG
AGTTATCCCCAGATGCAGTGGAAAAGGCAGGGATGTCTTCAAATCAGAGCATCTCTTCACCTGTGCTTGA
TGCTGTACCCAGAACACCCTCGAGAGAAAGAAGTAGTTCTGCATCTTCTCCTGAAATGAAAGATGGTTTA
CCCAGAACTCCATCAAGGAGAAGCAGGTCTGGGTCTTCTCCAGGACTTAGAGATGGGTCTGGGACTCCCT
CGAGGCACAGCCTGTCTGGGTCCTCTCCTGGAATGAAAGATATACCTAGAACGCCATCTAGAGGGAGAAG
CGAATGTGATTCTTCCCCAGAACCGAAAGCTTTGCCTCAGACTCCTAGGCCGAGGAGTCGTTCTCCATCA
TCCCCAGAGCTCAACAACAAGTGTCTTACCCCCCAGAGAGAAAGAAGCGGGTCAGAATCATCAGTTGATC
AGAAAACTGTGGCTCGGACTCCCCTGGGGCAGAGAAGTCGTTCGGGATCCTCTCAAGAACTTGATGTGAA
ACCCAGTGCATCCCCTCAGGAAAGAAGTGAGTCAGACTCTTCTCCAGATTCTAAAGCCAAGACAAGAACC
CCACTTCGGCAGAGGAGTCGGTCTGGATCATCTCCAGAGGTTGACAGCAAATCTCGACTATCCCCTCGGC
GCAGTAGGTCTGGTTCCTCCCCTGAAGTGAAAGATAAGCCAAGAGCAGCACCCAGGGCACAGAGTGGTTC
TGATTCCTCTCCTGAACCTAAAGCTCCAGCCCCTCGGGCCCTTCCCAGACGAAGCAGATCAGGTTCATCA
AGCAAAGGCAGAGGCCCTTCTCCTGAAGGAAGCAGCAGTACCGAGTCCTCTCCTGAACATCCGCCCAAAT
CCAGAACTGCTCGCAGAGGTTCCAGGTCATCACCAGAGCCCAAGACCAAGTCTCGTACACCACCTCGACG
TCGCAGCTCTCGATCATCTCCGGAGCTAACAAGGAAGGCCAGACTGTCCCGTAGAAGCCGCTCTGCCTCA
TCCTCACCAGAAACTCGCTCTAGAACTCCCCCAAGGCACCGGAGAAGTCCCTCAGTGTCTTCCCCGGAGC
CAGCCGAAAAATCGAGGTCTTCACGCCGACGGCGCTCAGCTTCATCTCCACGCACTAAGACAACCTCAAG
GAGAGGCCGCTCTCCTTCGCCAAAGCCTCGTGGACTCCAGAGGTCCCGTTCCCGCTCAAGGAGAGAGAAA
ACAAGAACAACCCGACGTCGAGATAGGTCTGGATCTTCTCAGTCAACCTCTCGGCGAAGACAGCGGAGCC
GGTCAAGGTCGCGGGTTACTCGGCGGCGGAGGGGAGGCTCTGGTTATCACTCAAGGTCACCTGCCCGGCA
GGAAAGTTCCCGGACCTCCTCTCGACGCCGAAGAGGCCGCTCTCGGACACCCCCAACCAGTCGGAAGCGT
TCTCGCTCACGCACATCACCAGCCCCGTGGAAACGCTCTAGATCTCGAGCCTCTCCAGCCACTCACCGGC
GATCCAGGTCCAGAACCCCCCTGATAAGCCGACGTAGGTCCAGATCTCGAACTTCACCAGTCAGCCGGAG
ACGGTCAAGGTCCAGGACTTCAGTGACTCGACGAAGATCCCGGTCAAGAGCATCCCCAGTGAGCAGAAGG
CGATCCAGATCCAGAACGCCACCAGTAACCCGCCGTCGTTCAAGGTCTAGAACGCCAACAACACGCCGCC
GCTCCCGTTCTAGAACTCCACCAGTGACTCGCAGAAGGTCCAGATCCAGGACTCCACCAGTAACCAGGAG
GCGATCTCGAAGCAGAACTTCGCCTATCACTCGCAGAAGATCAAGATCCAGAACATCTCCGGTCACCCGA
AGGAGATCTCGATCTCGCACATCTCCAGTAACTCGAAGAAGGTCCCGCTCTCGAACCTCACCAGTGACAC
GCCGCCGCTCTAGGTCCCGGACACCTCCAGCTATTCGGCGCCGCTCTAGATCTCGAACGCCACTGTTACC
ACGCAAACGTTCTCGAAGTCGCTCACCACTTGCTATCCGCCGCCGCTCCAGATCCCGTACTCCACGAACA
GCTCGGGGTAAACGGTCCTTAACAAGATCTCCTCCAGCCATCCGCAGGCGTTCTGCATCTGGAAGTAGTT
CTGATCGTTCACGATCTGCTACTCCTCCAGCAACAAGAAATCATTCTGGTTCACGGACACCTCCAGTAGC
ACTCAACAGTTCCAGAATGAGCTGCTTCAGTCGTCCTAGCATGTCCCCAACACCTCTTGATCGCTGCAGA
TCACCTGGAATGCTTGAACCCCTTGGCAGCTCTAGAACACCCATGTCTGTCCTGCAGCAAGCCGGCGGCT
CCATGATGGATGGTCCAGGTCCCCGAATACCTGACCACCAGAGAACATCTGTGCCAGAAAATCATGCTCA
GTCCAGGATTGCACTTGCCCTGACAGCTATCAGTCTTGGCACCGCTCGGCCTCCTCCGTCCATGTCTGCT
GCTGGCCTTGCTGCAAGAATGTCCCAGGTTCCAGCCCCGGTGCCTCTCATGAGTCTCAGAACCGCACCAG
CAGCCAACCTTGCCAGCAGGATTCCTGCAGCCTCTGCGGCAGCCATGAACCTAGCCAGCGCCAGGACACC
TGCCATTCCAACAGCAGTGAACCTGGCTGACTCTCGAACGCCAGCTGCAGCAGCGGCCATGAACTTGGCC
AGCCCCAGAACAGCGGTGGCACCTTCGGCTGTGAACCTGGCTGACCCTCGCACTCCCACAGCCCCAGCTG
TGAACCTAGCAGGGGCCAGAACCCCAGCTGCCTTGGCAGCTCTGAGTCTCACAGGCTCTGGCACACCACC
AACTGCTGCAAACTATCCCTCCAGCTCCAGAACACCACAGGCTCCAGCCTCTGCAAACCTGGTGGGTCCT
CGGTCTGCACATGCCACAGCTCCTGTGAATATTGCCGGCTCCAGAACCGCCGCAGCCTTGGCCCCCGCGA
GCCTCACCAGTGCTAGGATGGCTCCAGCATTGTCTGGTGCAAACCTCACCAGCCCCAGGGTGCCCCTTTC
TGCCTACGAGCGTGTCAGTGGCAGAACCTCACCACCGCTCCTTGACCGAGCTAGGTCCAGAACACCACCG
TCTGCCCCAAGCCAATCTAGGATGACCTCTGAACGGGCTCCCTCCCCTTCCTCTAGAATGGGCCAGGCTC
CTTCACAGTCTCTTCTCCCTCCAGCACAGGATCAGCCGAGGTCTCCTGTGCCTTCTGCTTTTTCAGACCA
ATCCCGTTGTTTGATTGCCCAGACCACCCCTGTAGCAGGGTCTCAGTCCCTTTCCTCTGGGGCAGTGGCA
ACGACCACGTCCTCTGCTGGTGATCACAATGGCATGCTCTCTGTCCCTGCCCCTGGGGTGCCCCACTCTG
ATGTGGGGGAGCCACCTGCCTCTACTGGGGCCCAGCAGCCTTCTGCATTAGCCGCCCTGCAGCCAGCAAA
GGAGCGGCGGAGTTCCTCCTCGTCGTCGTCGTCCTCTAGCTCCTCCTCTTCTTCATCATCGTCGTCGTCG
TCCTCCTCCTCCTCTGGCTCCAGTTCTAGTGACTCAGAGGGCTCTAGCCTTCCTGTGCAACCTGAGGTGG
CACTGAAGAGGGTCCCCAGCCCCACCCCAGCCCCAAAGGAGGCTGTTCGAGAGGGACGTCCTCCGGAGCC
AACCCCAGCCAAACGGAAGAGGCGCTCTAGCAGTTCCAGTTCCAGCTCCTCCTCTTCATCTTCCTCCTCC
TCCTCCTCCTCCTCTTCTTCCTCCTCCTCTTCCTCTTCTTCTTCTTCCTCCTCATCTTCCTCCTCCTCGT
CGTCTTCCTCCCCTTCCCCTGCTAAGCCTGGCCCTCAGGCCTTGCCCAAACCTGCAAGCCCCAAGAAGCC
ACCCCCTGGCGAGCGGAGGTCCCGCAGCCCCCGGAAGCCAATAGACTCCCTCAGGGACTCTCGGTCCCTC
AGCTACTCGCCTGTGGAGCGTCGCCGTCCCTCGCCCCAGCCCTCACCACGGGACCAGCAGAGCAGCAGCA
GTGAGCGGGGTTCCCGGAGAGGCCAGCGTGGGGACAGCCGCTCCCCCAGCCACAAGCGCAGGAGGGAGAC
ACCTAGCCCTCGGCCCATGAGACACCGCTCCTCCAGGTCTCCATTACCGGTCGCCACCATGGTGAGCAAG
GGCGAGGAGGATAACATGGCCATCATCAAGGAGTTCATGCGCTTCAAGGTGCACATGGAGGGCTCCGTGA
ACGGCCACGAGTTCGAGATCGAGGGCGAGGGCGAGGGCCGCCCCTACGAGGGCACCCAGACCGCCAAGCT
GAAGGTGACCAAGGGTGGCCCCCTGCCCTTCGCCTGGGACATCCTGTCCCCTCAGTTCATGTACGGCTCC
AAGGCCTACGTGAAGCACCCCGCCGACATCCCCGACTACTTGAAGCTGTCCTTCCCCGAGGGCTTCAATT
GGGAGCGCGTGATGAACTTCGAGGACGGCGGCGTGGTGACCGTGACCCAGGACTCCTCCCTGCAGGACGG
CGAGTTCATCTACAAGGTGAAGCTGCGCGGCACCAACTTCCCCTCCGACGGCCCCGTAATGCAGTGTCGT
ACCATGGGCTGGGAGGCCTCCACTGAGCGGATGTACCCCGAGGACGGCGCCCTGAAGGGCGAGATCAAGC
AGAGGCTGAAGCTGAAGGACGGCGGCCACTACGACGCTGAGGTCAAGACCACCTACAAGGCCAAGAAGCC
CGTGCAGCTGCCCGGCGCCTACAACGTCGACATCAAGTTGGACATCCTTTCCCACAACGAGGACTACACC
ATCGTGGAACAGTACGAACGCGCCGAGGGCCGCCACTCCACCGGCGGCATGGACGAGCTGTACAAGTAAG
AATTCTACCGGGTAGGGGAGGCGCTTTTCCCAAGGCAGTCTGGAGCATGCGCTTTAGCAGCCCCGCTGGG
CACTTGGCGCTACACAAGTGGCCTCTGGCCTCGCACACATTCCACATCCACCGGTAGGCGCCAACCGGCT
CCGTTCTTTGGTGGCCCCTTCGCGCCACCTTCTACTCCTCCCCTAGTCAGGAAGTTCCCCCCCGCCCCGC
AGCTCGCGTCGTGCAGGACGTGACAAATGGAAGTAGCACGTCTCACTAGTCTCGTGCAGATGGACAGCAC
CGCTGAGCAATGGAAGCGGGTAGGCCTTTGGGGCAGCGGCCAATAGCAGCTTTGCTCCTTCGCTTTCTGG
GCTCAGAGGCTGGGAAGGGGTGGGTCCGGGGGCGGGCTCAGGGGCGGGCTCAGGGGCGGGGCGGGCGCCC
GAAGGTCCTCCGGAGGCCCGGCATTCTGCACGCTTCAAAAGCGCACGTCTGCCGCGCTGTTCTCCTCTTC
CTCATCTCCGGGCCTTTCGACCTGCAGCCCAAGCTTACC
Features (pLannotate 1.2.2; 23 found; start..end, strand, type, name):
      1..600     +  CDS            PuroR: puromycin N-acetyltransferase; pac from Streptomyces alboniger; confers resistance to puromycin
    617..1205    +  misc_feature   WPRE: woodchuck hepatitis virus posttranscriptional regulatory element
   1222..1740    +  CDS            nef (fragment): NEF_HV1BR - Experimental evidence at protein level: Swiss-Prot protein existence level 1. Extracellular Nef protein targets CD4(+) T-lymphocytes for apoptosis by interacting with CXCR4 surface receptors (PubMed:14990729). From Human immunodeficiency virus type 1 group M subtype B (isolate BRU/LAI) (HIV-1).
   1788..2045    +  LTR            5' LTR (truncated): truncated 5' long terminal repeat (LTR) from HIV-1
   2195..2217    -  protein_bind   lac operator (fragment): The lac repressor binds to the lac operator to inhibit transcription in E. coli. This inhibition can be relieved by adding lactose or isopropyl-β-D-thiogalactopyranoside (IPTG). lac repressor encoded by lacI
   2221..2251    -  promoter       lac promoter: promoter for the E. coli lac operon
   2266..2287    -  protein_bind   CAP binding site: CAP binding activates transcription in the presence of cAMP. E. coli catabolite activator protein
   2300..2392    -  CDS            lacI (fragment): lac repressor; lacI; The lac repressor binds to the lac operator to inhibit transcription in E. coli. This inhibition can be relieved by adding lactose or isopropyl-β-D-thiogalactopyranoside (IPTG).
   2575..3163    -  rep_origin     ori: high-copy-number ColE1/pMB1/pBR322/pUC origin of replication
   3334..4194    -  CDS            AmpR: β-lactamase; bla; confers resistance to ampicillin, carbenicillin, and related antibiotics
   4195..4299    -  promoter       AmpR promoter: bla
   4347..4481    +  polyA_signal   SV40 poly(A) signal: SV40 polyadenylation signal
   4648..4977    +  CDS            nef (fragment): NEF_HV1BR - Experimental evidence at protein level: Swiss-Prot protein existence level 1. Extracellular Nef protein targets CD4(+) T-lymphocytes for apoptosis by interacting with CXCR4 surface receptors (PubMed:14990729). From Human immunodeficiency virus type 1 group M subtype B (isolate BRU/LAI) (HIV-1).
   5025..5282    +  LTR            5' LTR (truncated): truncated 5' long terminal repeat (LTR) from HIV-1
   5329..5454    +  misc_feature   HIV-1 Ψ: packaging signal of human immunodeficiency virus type 1
   5438..5776    +  CDS            HIV-1 gag (fragment): gag protein from human immunodeficiency virus 1; gag
   5951..6184    +  misc_feature   RRE: The Rev response element (RRE) of HIV-1 allows for Rev-dependent mRNA export from the nucleus to the cytoplasm.
   6561..6661    +  CDS            Rev (fragment): human immunodeficiency virus 1 (HIV-1) Rev protein; rev; enhances nuclear export of unspliced and incompletely spliced viral mRNAs
   6676..6791    +  misc_feature   cPPT/CTS: central polypurine tract and central termination sequence of HIV-1 (lacking the first T)
   6854..7168    +  promoter       tight TRE promoter: Tet-responsive promoter PTight, consisting of seven tet operator sequences followed by the minimal CMV promoter
   7188..15443   +  CDS            SRRM2: SRRM2_HUMAN - Also known as KIAA0324, SRL300, SRM300. Experimental evidence at protein level: Swiss-Prot protein existence level 1. Required for pre-mRNA splicing as component of the spliceosome. From Homo sapiens (Human).
  15459..16169   +  CDS            mCherry2: derivative of the monomeric red fluorescent protein mCherry mammalian codon-optimized
  16180..16679   +  promoter       PGK promoter: mouse phosphoglycerate kinase 1 promoter
