[The description below was written by a language model from this plasmid's Addgene catalogue record and pLannotate feature annotations shown in this document.]
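Description:
pLVX-SRRM2-mCherry is an HIV-1-based lentiviral transfer plasmid built on the pLVX backbone for doxycycline-inducible (Tet-On) expression of human SRRM2 fused to a red fluorescent protein in mammalian cells. The full sequence is about 16.7 kb. In bacteria it is maintained through a high-copy ColE1/pUC-type origin and selected with ampicillin via the β-lactamase gene. Remnants of a lac promoter/operator region from the cloning backbone are also annotated.

The viral portion contains two HIV-1 LTR regions (both labelled by the annotation tool as truncated 5' LTRs, each preceded by a nef fragment), the Ψ packaging signal running into a gag fragment, the Rev response element for Rev-dependent export of the genomic RNA, and the cPPT/CTS, which aids nuclear import of the reverse-transcribed genome. Downstream lies the tight TRE promoter, made of seven tet operators joined to a minimal CMV promoter. It drives the roughly 8.25 kb SRRM2 coding sequence (the SRm300 splicing coactivator, a spliceosome component) with a C-terminal mCherry tag, which the feature table identifies as the mCherry2 variant. A mouse PGK promoter then drives puromycin N-acetyltransferase for selection of transduced cells, followed by a WPRE, which enhances transcript stability and expression.

Because the TRE promoter is silent without a tetracycline-controlled transactivator, and none is annotated on this plasmid, the transactivator must be supplied separately in the target cells. The construct is suited to making stable cell lines in which SRRM2-mCherry can be switched on and followed by fluorescence. The associated publication concerns abscission checkpoint bodies and the control of abscission timing.
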