Addgene plasmid #174089: pLVX-SRRM2-mCherry
Purpose: Inducibly expresses SRRM2-mCherry in mammalian cells with the Tet-on system
Depositing lab: Wesley Sundquist & Katie Ullman. Depositing organization: University of Utah. Publication: Identification of abscission checkpoint bodies as structures that regulate ESCRT factors to control abscission timing. Williams LK, Mackay DR, Whitney MA, Couldwell GC, Sundquist WI, Ullman KS. Elife. 2021 Aug 4;10. pii: 63743. doi: 10.7554/eLife.63743. PubMed 34346309.
Backbone
  Vector backbone: pLVX
  Backbone manufacturer: Clonetech
  Backbone size w/o insert (bp): 7756
  Vector type: Mammalian Expression, Lentiviral
  Selectable markers: Puromycin
Growth in bacteria
  Bacterial resistance: Ampicillin, 100 μg/mL
  Growth temperature: 37°C
  Growth strain: NEB Stable
  Copy number: Unknown
Gene/Insert
  Gene/Insert name: SRRM2 (alt names: Serine/Arginine Repetitive Matrix 2; Tax-Responsive Enhancer Element-Binding Protein 803; Splicing Coactivator Subunit SRm300)
  Species: H. sapiens (human)
  Insert size (bp): 8253
  GenBank ID: 23524
  Entrez Gene: SRRM2 (a.k.a. 300-KD, CWF21, Cwc21, HSPC075, MRD72, SRL300, SRm300)
  Promoter: TREtight
  Tag / fusion protein: mCherry (C terminal on insert)
  Cloning method: Gibson Cloning
  Sequencing primers: 5′ gtcgaggtaggcgtgtacgg; 3′ gaggccagaggccacttgtgtag
Resource information
  A portion of this plasmid was derived from a plasmid made by: Lukas Pelkmans and Arpan Rai, University of Zurich
Terms and licenses: Academic/Nonprofit Terms; Industry Terms: Not Available to Industry
How to cite: pLVX-SRRM2-mCherry was a gift from Wesley Sundquist & Katie Ullman (Addgene plasmid # 174089 ; http://n2t.net/addgene:174089 ; RRID:Addgene_174089)
